Addgene plasmid #31952: pResQ shDna2'
Depositing lab: Sheila Stewart. Depositing organization: Washington University in Saint Louis. Publication: Human Dna2 is a nuclear and mitochondrial DNA maintenance protein. Duxin JP, Dao B, Martinsson P, Rajala N, Guittat L, Campbell JL, Spelbrink JN, Stewart SA. Mol Cell Biol. 2009 Aug;29(15):4274-82. Epub 2009 Jun 1. 10.1128/MCB.01834-08 PubMed 19487465.
Backbone
  Vector backbone: pResQ
  Backbone size w/o insert (bp): 10000
  Vector type: Mammalian Expression, Lentiviral, RNAi
  Selectable markers: Puromycin
Growth in bacteria
  Bacterial resistance: Ampicillin, 100 μg/mL
  Growth temperature: 37°C
  Growth strain: NEB Stable
  Copy number: Low Copy
Gene/Insert
  Gene/Insert name: shRNA against hDna2 (alt name: Dna2L)
  gRNA/shRNA sequence: 5’-GCAGTATCTCCTCTAGCTAGT-3’
  Species: H. sapiens (human)
  GenBank ID: NM_001080449
  Entrez Gene: DNA2 (a.k.a. DNA2L, hDNA2)
  Cloning method: Restriction Enzyme; 5′ cloning site AGE1 (not destroyed); 3′ cloning site Xho1 (not destroyed)
  Sequencing primers: 5′ NA
Terms and licenses: Academic/Nonprofit Terms; Industry Terms: Not Available to Industry
How to cite: pResQ shDna2' was a gift from Sheila Stewart (Addgene plasmid # 31952 ; http://n2t.net/addgene:31952 ; RRID:Addgene_31952)
