[The description below was written by a language model from this plasmid's Addgene catalogue record.]
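Description:
pResQ shDna2' is a lentiviral RNAi plasmid built on the pResQ backbone, which the record lists at roughly 10 kb without insert. It is classified as a mammalian expression, lentiviral and RNAi vector, so it is designed to be packaged into lentiviral particles that deliver a short hairpin RNA cassette into mammalian cells, where the cassette integrates stably. In bacteria it is maintained as a low-copy plasmid under ampicillin selection, and a recombination-limiting host strain is listed for propagation, as is common for lentiviral vectors, whose repeated LTR sequences can recombine. Transduced mammalian cells are selected with puromycin.

The payload is an shRNA directed against human DNA2 (also called DNA2L or hDNA2), a protein that the associated publication describes as acting in both nuclear and mitochondrial DNA maintenance. The hairpin was inserted by restriction cloning between AgeI and XhoI sites, both of which remain intact and could in principle be used to exchange the hairpin. The prime in the name suggests it may be one of more than one DNA2-targeting hairpin from the same study, but the record does not confirm this.

No feature table accompanies the entry. The promoter driving the shRNA, the promoter for the puromycin resistance gene, the arrangement of the viral elements (LTRs, packaging signal and any accessory sequences) and any further cassette carried by the pResQ backbone are therefore not stated. The construct is suited to stable knockdown of endogenous DNA2 in human cells to study the consequences of its depletion for genome maintenance.
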