>Addgene plasmid #31952 | pResQ shDna2' | addgene partial sequence | sequence record 37526 | LKO1_5 5'-GACTATCATATGCTTACCGT-3'
TTCTGGCTTAATATCTTGTGGAAGGACGAAACACCGGGCAGTATCTCCTCTAGCTAGTTTCAGAACTAGC
TAGAGGAGATACTGCTTTTTCTCGAGATCTCAATTGGCCTCCGCGCCGGGTTTTGGCGCCTCCCGCGGGC
GCCCCCCTCCTCACGGCGAGCGCTGCCACGTCAGACGAAGGGCGCAGCGAGCGTCCTGATCCTTCCGCCC
GGACGCTCAGGACAGCGGCCCGCTGCTCATAAGACTCGGCCTTAGAACCCCAGTATCAGCAGAAGGACAT
TTTAGGACGGGACTTGGGTGACTCTAGGGCACTGGTTTTCTTTCCAGAGAGCGGAACAGGCGAGGAAAAG
TAGTCCCTTCTCGGCGATTCTGCGGAGGGATCTCCGTGGGGCGGTGAACGCCGATGATTATATAAGGACG
CGCCGGGTGTGGCACAGCTAGTTCCGTCGCAGCCGGGATTTGGGTCGCGGTTCTTGTTTGTGGATCGCTG
TGATCGTCACTTGGTGAGTAGCGGGCTGCTGGGCTGGCCGGGGCTTTCGTGGCCGCCGGGCCGCTCGGTG
GGACGGAAGCGTGTGGAGAGACCGCCAAGGGCTGTAGTCTGGGTCCGCGAGCAAGGTTGCCCTGAACTGG
GGGTTGGGGGGAGCGCAGCAAAATGGCGGCTGTTCCCGAGTCTTGAATGGAAGACGCTTGTGAGGCGGGC
TGTGAGGTCGTTGAAACAAGGTGGGGGGCATGGTGGGCGGCAAGAACCCAAGGTCTTGAGGCCTTCGCTA
ATGCGGGAAAGCTCTTATTCGGGTGAGATGGGCTGGGGCACCATCTGGGGACCCTGACGTGAAGTTTGTC
ACTGACTGGAGAACTCCGTTTGTCGTCTGTTGCGGGGGCGGCAGTTATGGCGGGT
